>Addgene plasmid #86282 | pFETCh_ZNF792 | depositor full sequence | sequence record 168163 | Full Sequence
GTGGGAAATCTTTCAACTGCAACTCCAGCCTAATTAAACATTGGAGAGTTCACACTGGAGAAAGACCTTA
CAAGTGTAACGAATGTGGGAAATTCTTCAGCCACATTGCCAGCCTCATTCAACATCAGATAGTTCACACT
GGCGAGCGGCCTCACGGGTGTGGTGAGTGTGGGAAAGCCTTCAGCCGAAGCTCTGACCTCATGAAACATC
AGCGAGTTCACACTGGTGAGCGGCCTTATGAATGCAATGAATGTGGGAAGTTATTTAGCCAGAGCTCCAG
CCTCAATAGCCATCGGAGACTTCACACTGGTGAACGGCCTTACCAGTGCAGTGAATGTGGGAAATTCTTT
AACCAAAGCTCCAGCCTCAATAACCACCGGAGACTTCACACCGGCGAGCGGCCTTATGAGTGCAGCGAAT
GTGGGAAAACCTTCAGGCAGAGGTCCAATCTGAGGCAGCACCTGAAAGTTCACAAACCAGACAGGCCTTA
CGAATGCAGCGAATGTGGGAAAGCCTTCAACCAAAGGCCTACCCTCATTCGGCATCAGAAGATTCACATC
AGAGAAAGGAGCATGGAGAATGTGCTCCTTCCCTGTTCACAGCACACACCAGAGATAAGCTCTGAGAACA
GACCTTATCAGGGCGCTGTCAACTACAAGTTGAAACTTGTTCATCCAAGTACCCACCCTGGGGAGGTTCC
CGGGAGCGGAGGAGGTTCCGGTGGAGGTGGTTCTGGAGATTACAAGGATGACGACGATAAGGGCGATTAC
AAGGATGACGACGATAAGGGAGATTACAAGGATGACGACGATAAGGTTTCAGGAAGCGGAGCTACTAACT
TCAGCCTGCTGAAGCAGGCTGGAGACGTGGAGGAGAACCCTGGACCTGGATCGTTTCGCATGATTGAACA
AGATGGATTGCACGCAGGTTCTCCGGCCGCTTGGGTGGAGAGGCTATTCGGCTATGACTGGGCACAACAG
ACAATCGGCTGCTCTGATGCCGCCGTGTTCCGGCTGTCAGCGCAGGGGCGCCCGGTTCTTTTTGTCAAGA
CCGACCTGTCCGGTGCCCTGAATGAACTGCAGGACGAGGCAGCGCGGCTATCGTGGCTGGCCACGACGGG
CGTTCCTTGCGCAGCTGTGCTCGACGTTGTCACTGAAGCGGGAAGGGACTGGCTGCTATTGGGCGAAGTG
CCGGGGCAGGATCTCCTGTCATCTCACCTTGCTCCTGCCGAGAAAGTATCCATCATGGCTGATGCAATGC
GGCGGCTGCATACGCTTGATCCGGCTACCTGCCCATTCGACCACCAAGCGAAACATCGCATCGAGCGAGC
ACGTACTCGGATGGAAGCCGGTCTTGTCGATCAGGATGATCTGGACGAAGAGCATCAGGGGCTCGCGCCA
GCCGAACTGTTCGCCAGGCTCAAGGCGCGCATGCCCGACGGCGAGGATCTCGTCGTGACCCATGGCGATG
CCTGCTTGCCGAATATCATGGTGGAAAATGGCCGCTTTTCTGGATTCATCGACTGTGGCCGGCTGGGTGT
GGCCGACCGCTATCAGGACATAGCGTTGGCTACCCGTGATATTGCTGAAGAGCTTGGCGGCGAATGGGCT
GACCGCTTCCTCGTGCTTTACGGTATCGCCGCTCCCGATTCGCAGCGCATCGCCTTCTATCGCCTTCTTG
ACGAGTTCTTCTGATTCGAACATCAATGCTAGCTGTGTTGGAAGCTTTCTGGAGACAAGTTACATTCTCT
TACTGTAGAGTTTATCAGCGTTTTTTCACTGCTGGGGTTGTGATAGAAGCCATGTCAGCACCACACACTG
CAGCTCTCCAAAGAGTGTGTCCACCACTCCACTGTGCTCAGGGAAGGCAGACCTCTCCTCTCTCTTTCCA
ATCCCTAAAGGGAATTAGGAGTAGTCTGAAGCCTTGGGAAGATGTCATTCCCGCCCTGTATGGCTGGTTT
AGCCATGGACATGACCAGCTTTTGGCTGTGAAGACCTGAGCAGGGTTTTGCCAACAGCTTGTTCTAGAGA
AGGTTTCCCTTTTTCTGGGACATTGTTGGTCTCATGTTATGCCTGTGAAGGATTTGTCCAGCCTTCATGT
TACTCTACACAACAACTTATCTCCTGTGTATTGCCCTGGTTCATGTGATGATAATGGCCTTATGATAAAG
CCGCCTTTAGTCTTCCATGTTCTGATCACTGTGTGGGGTGGTTCAAGAGCAGAGTTAAGATCTACCAAAC
TGAAGGGGTCTCCAGATTATCTTGGAGGGGACAGGAGGATGGCAGAGAAACAACTGTCAATCCAGATTTG
ACCTCATTTGCATTGCCACCAAGGCCTCCTAGGAAAAATTGTAGGAATTTATGGGTATAATATTGTGGTC
TGAATGGCGTGAATTTTTATCCCGAGGAGGGGCTTGGAAAGTCCTCTCCACTGACTGTAGCCTCCAATTC
ACTGGCCGTCGTTCACTGGCCGTCGTTTTACAACGTCGTGACTGGGAAAACCCTGGCGTTACCCAACTTA
ATCGCCTTGCAGCACATCCCCCTTTCGCCAGCTGGCGTAATAGCGAAGAGGCCCGCACCGATCGCCCTTC
CCAACAGTTGCGCAGCCTGAATGGCGAATGCGATTTATTCAACAAAGCCGCCGTCCCGTCAAGTCAGCGT
AATGCTCTGCCAGTGTTACAACCAATTAACCAATTCTGATTAGAAAAACTCATCGAGCATCAAATGAAAC
TGCAATTTATTCATATCAGGATTATCAATACCATATTTTTGAAAAAGCCGTTTCTGTAATGAAGGAGAAA
ACTCACCGAGGCAGTTCCATAGGATGGCAAGATCCTGGTATCGGTCTGCGATTCCGACTCGTCCAACATC
AATACAACCTATTAATTTCCCCTCGTCAAAAATAAGGTTATCAAGTGAGAAATCACCATGAGTGACGACT
GAATCCGGTGAGAATGGCAAAAGCTTATGCATTTCTTTCCAGACTTGTTCAACAGGCCAGCCATTACGCT
CGTCATCAAAATCACTCGCATCAACCAAACCGTTATTCATTCGTGATTGCGCCTGAGCGAGACGAAATAC
GCGATCGCTGTTAAAAGGACAATTACAAACAGGAATCGAATGCAACCGGCGCAGGAACACTGCCAGCGCA
TCAACAATATTTTCACCTGAATCAGGATATTCTTCTAATACCTGGAATGCTGTTTTCCCGGGGATCGCAG
TGGTGAGTAACCATGCATCATCAGGAGTACGGATAAAATGCTTGATGGTCGGAAGAGGCATAAATTCCGT
CAGCCAGTTTAGTCTGACCATCTCATCTGTAACATCATTGGCAACGCTACCTTTGCCATGTTTCAGAAAC
AACTCTGGCGCATCGGGCTTCCCATACAATCGATAGATTGTCGCACCTGATTGCCCGACATTATCGCGAG
CCCATTTATACCCATATAAATCAGCATCCATGTTGGAATTTAATCGCGGCTTCGAGCAAGACGTTTCCCG
TTGAATATGGCTCATAACACCCCTTGTATTACTGTTTATGTAAGCAGACAGTTTTATTGTTCATGATGAT
ATATTTTTATCTTGTGCAATGTAACATCAGAGATTTTGAGACACAACGTGGCTTTGTTGAATAAATCGAA
CTTTTGCTGAGTTGAAGGATCAGATCACGCATCTTCCCGACAACGCAGACCGTTCCGTGGCAAAGCAAAA
GTTCAAAATCACCAACTGGTCCACCTACAACAAAGCTCTCATCAACCGTGGCTCCCTCACTTTCTGGCTG
GATGATGGGGCGATTCAGGCCTGGTATGAGTCAGCAACACCTTCTTCACGAGGCAGACCTCTCGACGGAG
TTCCACTGAGCGTCAGACCCCGTAGAAAAGATCAAAGGATCTTCTTGAGATCCTTTTTTTCTGCGCGTAA
TCTGCTGCTTGCAAACAAAAAAACCACCGCTACCAGCGGTGGTTTGTTTGCCGGATCAAGAGCTACCAAC
TCTTTTTCCGAAGGTAACTGGCTTCAGCAGAGCGCAGATACCAAATACTGTTCTTCTAGTGTAGCCGTAG
TTAGGCCACCACTTCAAGAACTCTGTAGCACCGCCTACATACCTCGCTCTGCTAATCCTGTTACCAGTGG
CTGCTGCCAGTGGCGATAAGTCGTGTCTTACCGGGTTGGACTCAAGACGATAGTTACCGGATAAGGCGCA
GCGGTCGGGCTGAACGGGGGGTTCGTGCACACAGCCCAGCTTGGAGCGAACGACCTACACCGAACTGAGA
TACCTACAGCGTGAGCTATGAGAAAGCGCCACGCTTCCCGAAGGGAGAAAGGCGGACAGGTATCCGGTAA
GCGGCAGGGTCGGAACAGGAGAGCGCACGAGGGAGCTTCCAGGGGGAAACGCCTGGTATCTTTATAGTCC
TGTCGGGTTTCGCCACCTCTGACTTGAGCGTCGATTTTTGTGATGCTCGTCAGGGGGGCGGAGCCTATGG
AAAAACGCCAGCAACGCGGCCTTTTTACGGTTCCTGGCCTTTTGCTGGCCTTTTGCTCACATGTTCTTTC
CTGCGTTATCCCCTGATTCTGTGGATAACCGTATTACCGCCTTTGAGTGAGCTGATACCGCTCGCCGCAG
CCGAACGACCGAGCGCAGCGAGTCAGTGAGCGAGGAAGCGGAAGAAGCTCGCACATTCAGCAGCGTTTTT
CAGCGCGTTTTCGATCAACGTTTCAATGTTGGTATCAACACCAGGTTTAACTTTGAACTTATCGGCACTG
ACGGTTACTGATTTTGAACTTTTGCTTTGCCACGGAACGGTCTGCGTTGTCGGGAAGATGCGTGATCTGA
TCCTTCAACTCAGCAAAAGTTCCCAATACGCAAACCGCCTCTCCCCGCGCGTTGGCCGATTCATTAATGC
AGCTGGCACGACAGGTTTCCCGACTGGAAAGCGGGCAGTGAGCGCAACGCAATTAATGTGAGTTAGCTCA
CTCATTAGGCACCCCAGGCTTTACACTTTATGCTTCCGGCTCGTATGTTGTGTGGAATTGTGAGCGGATA
ACAATTTCACACAGGAAACAGCTATGACCATGATTACGCCAAGCTTGCATGCCTGCAGGTCGACTCTAGA
GGATCCCCGGGTACCGAGCTCGAATTAGCTTGCATGCCTGCAGGTCAATTCCCTGGCATTATGCCCAGTA
CATGACCTTATGGGACTTTCCTACTTGGCAGTACATCTACGTATTAGTCATCGCTATTACCATGGTGATG
CGGTTTTGGCAGTACATCAATGGGCGTGGATAGCGGTTTGACTCACGGGGATTTCAAGTCTCCACCCCAT
TGACGTCAATGGGAGTTTGTTTTGGCACCAAAATCAACGGGACTTTCCAAAATGTCGTAACAACTCCGCC
CCATTGACGCAAATGGGCGGTAGGCGTGTACGGTGGGAGGTCTATATAAGCAGAGCTCGTTTAGTGAACC
GTCAGATCGCCTGGAGACGCCATCCACGCTGTTTTGACCTCCATAGGAGACACCGGGACCGATCCAGCCT
GGGGATCCCGACCATGGCTTCGTACCCCTGCCATCAACACGCGTCTGCGTTCGACCAGGCTGCGCGTTCT
CGCGGCCATAGCAACCGACGTACGGCGTTGCGCCCTCGCCGGCAGCAAGAAGCCACGGAAGTCCGCCTGG
AGCAGAAAATGCCCACGCTACTGCGGGTTTATATAGACGGTCCTCACGGGATGGGGAAAACCACCACCAC
GCAACTGCTGGTGGCCCTGGGTTCGCGCGACGATATCGTCTACGTACCCGAGCCGATGACTTACTGGCAG
GTGCTGGGGGCTTCCGAGACAATCGCGAACATCTACACCACACAACACCGCCTCGACCAGGGTGAGATAT
CGGCCGGGGACGCGGCGGTGGTAATGACAAGCGCCCAGATAACAATGGGCATGCCTTATGCCGTGACCGA
CGCCGTTCTGGCTCCTCATATCGGGGGGGAGGCTGGGAGCTCACATGCCCCGCCCCCGGCCCTCACCCTC
ATCTTCGACCGCCATCCCATCGCCGCCCTCCTGTGCTACCCGGCCGCGCGATACCTTATGGGCAGCATGA
CCCCCCAGGCCGTGCTGGCGTTCGTGGCCCTCATCCCGCCGACCTTGCCCGGCACAAACATCGTGTTGGG
GGCCCTTCCGGAGGACAGACACATCGACCGCCTGGCCAAACGCCAGCGCCCCGGCGAGCGGCTTGACCTG
GCTATGCTGGCCGCGATTCGCCGCGTTTACGGGCTGCTTGCCAATACGGTGCGGTATCTGCAGGGCGGCG
GGTCGTGGCGGGAGGATTGGGGACAGCTTTCGGGGACGGCCGTGCCGCCCCAGGGTGCCGAGCCCCAGAG
CAACGCGGGCCCACGACCCCATATCGGGGACACGTTATTTACCCTGTTTCGGGCCCCCGAGTTGCTGGCC
CCCAACGGCGACCTGTACAACGTGTTTGCCTGGGCCTTGGACGTCTTGGCCAAACGCCTCCGTCCCATGC
ACGTCTTTATCCTGGATTACGACCAATCGCCCGCCGGCTGCCGGGACGCCCTGCTGCAACTTACCTCCGG
GATGGTCCAGACCCACGTCACCACCCCCGGCTCCATACCGACGATCTGCGACCTGGCGCGCACGTTTGCC
CGGGAGATGGGGGAGGCTAACTGAGGATCCCACGTCACTATTGTATACTCTATATTATACTCTATGTTAT
ACTCTGTAATCCTACTCAATAAACGTGTCACGCCTGTGAAACCGTACTAAGTCTCCCGTGTATTCTTATC
ACCATCAGGTGACATCCTCGCCCAGGCTGTCAATCATGCCGGTATCGATTCCAGTAGCACCGGCCCCACG
CTGACAACCCACTCTTGCAGCGTTAGCAGCGCCCCTCTTAACAAGCCGACCCCCACCAGCGTCGCGGTTA
CTAACACTCCTCTCCCCGACCTGCAGCCCAGCT
Features (pLannotate 1.2.2; 21 found; start..end, strand, type, name):
      9..107     +  CDS            RGM1 (fragment): RGM1_YEAST - Experimental evidence at protein level: Swiss-Prot protein existence level 1. From Saccharomyces cerevisiae (strain ATCC 204508 / S288c) (Baker's yeast).
    558..683     +  CDS            ZNF792 (fragment): ZN792_HUMAN - Experimental evidence at protein level: Swiss-Prot protein existence level 1. May be involved in transcriptional regulation. From Homo sapiens (Human).
    735..788     +  CDS            3xFLAG (fragment): three tandem FLAG® epitope tags
    792..816     +  CDS            3xFLAG (fragment): three tandem FLAG® epitope tags
    900..1691    +  CDS            neo: KKA2_KLEPN - Also known as kan, nptII. Experimental evidence at protein level: Swiss-Prot protein existence level 1. Resistance to kanamycin, neomycin, paromomycin, ribostamycin, butirosin and gentamicin B. From Klebsiella pneumoniae.
   2462..2618    +  CDS            lacZα (fragment): LacZα fragment of β-galactosidase; lacZ fragment
   2700..3515    -  CDS            KanR: aminoglycoside phosphotransferase; aph(3')-Ia; confers resistance to kanamycin in bacteria or G418 (Geneticin®) in eukaryotes
   3700..3840    +  CDS            TRA2_ECOLX (fragment): Protein predicted: Swiss-Prot protein existence level 4. Required for transposition of transposon Tn903. From Escherichia coli.
   3895..4483    +  rep_origin     ori: high-copy-number ColE1/pMB1/pBR322/pUC origin of replication
   4852..4941    +  CDS            lacI (fragment): lac repressor; lacI; The lac repressor binds to the lac operator to inhibit transcription in E. coli. This inhibition can be relieved by adding lactose or isopropyl-β-D-thiogalactopyranoside (IPTG).
   4954..4975    +  protein_bind   CAP binding site: CAP binding activates transcription in the presence of cAMP. E. coli catabolite activator protein
   4990..5020    +  promoter       lac promoter: promoter for the E. coli lac operon
   5028..5044    +  protein_bind   lac operator: The lac repressor binds to the lac operator to inhibit transcription in E. coli. This inhibition can be relieved by adding lactose or isopropyl-β-D-thiogalactopyranoside (IPTG). lac repressor encoded by lacI
   5081..5136    -  misc_feature   MCS: pUC18/19 multiple cloning site
   5137..5156    -  misc_feature   MCS (fragment): pUC18/19 multiple cloning site
   5162..5244    +  enhancer       CMV enhancer (fragment): human cytomegalovirus immediate early enhancer; contains an 18-bp deletion relative to the standard CMV enhancer
   5316..5333    -  promoter       CMV promoter (fragment): human cytomegalovirus (CMV) immediate early promoter
   5396..5447    +  promoter       CMVd2 promoter: truncated human cytomegalovirus (CMV) immediate early promoter that yields moderately reduced expression relative to the full-length promoter
   5538..5609    -  CDS            UL24_HHV11 (fragment): Experimental evidence at protein level: Swiss-Prot protein existence level 1. May participate in nuclear egress of viral particles. Plays a role in the dispersal of several host nucleolar proteins including NCL/nucleolin and NPM1. Since deletion of host NCL/nucleolin negatively impact on nuclear egress, UL24 supposedly acts on this process through its effect on host nucleoli. From Human herpesvirus 1 (strain 17) (HHV-1) (Human herpes simplex virus 1).
   5679..6674    +  CDS            ΔTK: truncated herpes simplex virus thymidine kinase (Salomon et al., 1995) confers sensitivity to nucleoside analogs such as acyclovir or ganciclovir
   6786..6947    +  CDS            UL122 (fragment): VIE2_HCMVT - Experimental evidence at protein level: Swiss-Prot protein existence level 1. Stimulates viral early and late gene expression and thus play a crucial role in the regulation of productive infection. In addition, activates quiescent cells to reenter the cell cycle and upregulates several E2F-responsive genes, which are responsible for pushing the cell into S phase. In S-phase, inhibits cellular DNA synthesis and blocks further cell cycle progression. From Human cytomegalovirus (strain Towne) (HHV-5) (Human herpesvirus 5).
