>Addgene plasmid #86282 | pFETCh_ZNF792 | addgene full sequence | sequence record 173182 | Addgene NGS Result
AGGATCTTCTTGAGATCCTTTTTTTCTGCGCGTAATCTGCTGCTTGCAAACAAAAAAACCACCGCTACCA
GCGGTGGTTTGTTTGCCGGATCAAGAGCTACCAACTCTTTTTCCGAAGGTAACTGGCTTCAGCAGAGCGC
AGATACCAAATACTGTTCTTCTAGTGTAGCCGTAGTTAGGCCACCACTTCAAGAACTCTGTAGCACCGCC
TACATACCTCGCTCTGCTAATCCTGTTACCAGTGGCTGCTGCCAGTGGCGATAAGTCGTGTCTTACCGGG
TTGGACTCAAGACGATAGTTACCGGATAAGGCGCAGCGGTCGGGCTGAACGGGGGGTTCGTGCACACAGC
CCAGCTTGGAGCGAACGACCTACACCGAACTGAGATACCTACAGCGTGAGCTATGAGAAAGCGCCACGCT
TCCCGAAGGGAGAAAGGCGGACAGGTATCCGGTAAGCGGCAGGGTCGGAACAGGAGAGCGCACGAGGGAG
CTTCCAGGGGGAAACGCCTGGTATCTTTATAGTCCTGTCGGGTTTCGCCACCTCTGACTTGAGCGTCGAT
TTTTGTGATGCTCGTCAGGGGGGCGGAGCCTATGGAAAAACGCCAGCAACGCGGCCTTTTTACGGTTCCT
GGCCTTTTGCTGGCCTTTTGCTCACATGTTCTTTCCTGCGTTATCCCCTGATTCTGTGGATAACCGTATT
ACCGCCTTTGAGTGAGCTGATACCGCTCGCCGCAGCCGAACGACCGAGCGCAGCGAGTCAGTGAGCGAGG
AAGCGGAAGAAGCTCGCACATTCAGCAGCGTTTTTCAGCGCGTTTTCGATCAACGTTTCAATGTTGGTAT
CAACACCAGGTTTAACTTTGAACTTATCGGCACTGACGGTTACTGATTTTGAACTTTTGCTTTGCCACGG
AACGGTCTGCGTTGTCGGGAAGATGCGTGATCTGATCCTTCAACTCAGCAAAAGTTCCCAATACGCAAAC
CGCCTCTCCCCGCGCGTTGGCCGATTCATTAATGCAGCTGGCACGACAGGTTTCCCGACTGGAAAGCGGG
CAGTGAGCGCAACGCAATTAATGTGAGTTAGCTCACTCATTAGGCACCCCAGGCTTTACACTTTATGCTT
CCGGCTCGTATGTTGTGTGGAATTGTGAGCGGATAACAATTTCACACAGGAAACAGCTATGACCATGATT
ACGCCAAGCTTGCATGCCTGCAGGTCGACTCTAGAGGATCCCCGGGTACCGAGCTCGAATTAGCTTGCAT
GCCTGCAGGTCAATTCCCTGGCATTATGCCCAGTACATGACCTTATGGGACTTTCCTACTTGGCAGTACA
TCTACGTATTAGTCATCGCTATTACCATGGTGATGCGGTTTTGGCAGTACATCAATGGGCGTGGATAGCG
GTTTGACTCACGGGGATTTCAAGTCTCCACCCCATTGACGTCAATGGGAGTTTGTTTTGGCACCAAAATC
AACGGGACTTTCCAAAATGTCGTAACAACTCCGCCCCATTGACGCAAATGGGCGGTAGGCGTGTACGGTG
GGAGGTCTATATAAGCAGAGCTCGTTTAGTGAACCGTCAGATCGCCTGGAGACGCCATCCACGCTGTTTT
GACCTCCATAGGAGACACCGGGACCGATCCAGCCTGGGGATCCCGACCATGGCTTCGTACCCCTGCCATC
AACACGCGTCTGCGTTCGACCAGGCTGCGCGTTCTCGCGGCCATAGCAACCGACGTACGGCGTTGCGCCC
TCGCCGGCAGCAAGAAGCCACGGAAGTCCGCCTGGAGCAGAAAATGCCCACGCTACTGCGGGTTTATATA
GACGGTCCTCACGGGATGGGGAAAACCACCACCACGCAACTGCTGGTGGCCCTGGGTTCGCGCGACGATA
TCGTCTACGTACCCGAGCCGATGACTTACTGGCAGGTGCTGGGGGCTTCCGAGACAATCGCGAACATCTA
CACCACACAACACCGCCTCGACCAGGGTGAGATATCGGCCGGGGACGCGGCGGTGGTAATGACAAGCGCC
CAGATAACAATGGGCATGCCTTATGCCGTGACCGACGCCGTTCTGGCTCCTCATATCGGGGGGGAGGCTG
GGAGCTCACATGCCCCGCCCCCGGCCCTCACCCTCATCTTCGACCGCCATCCCATCGCCGCCCTCCTGTG
CTACCCGGCCGCGCGATACCTTATGGGCAGCATGACCCCCCAGGCCGTGCTGGCGTTCGTGGCCCTCATC
CCGCCGACCTTGCCCGGCACAAACATCGTGTTGGGGGCCCTTCCGGAGGACAGACACATCGACCGCCTGG
CCAAACGCCAGCGCCCCGGCGAGCGGCTTGACCTGGCTATGCTGGCCGCGATTCGCCGCGTTTACGGGCT
GCTTGCCAATACGGTGCGGTATCTGCAGGGCGGCGGGTCGTGGCGGGAGGATTGGGGACAGCTTTCGGGG
ACGGCCGTGCCGCCCCAGGGTGCCGAGCCCCAGAGCAACGCGGGCCCACGACCCCATATCGGGGACACGT
TATTTACCCTGTTTCGGGCCCCCGAGTTGCTGGCCCCCAACGGCGACCTGTACAACGTGTTTGCCTGGGC
CTTGGACGTCTTGGCCAAACGCCTCCGTCCCATGCACGTCTTTATCCTGGATTACGACCAATCGCCCGCC
GGCTGCCGGGACGCCCTGCTGCAACTTACCTCCGGGATGGTCCAGACCCACGTCACCACCCCCGGCTCCA
TACCGACGATCTGCGACCTGGCGCGCACGTTTGCCCGGGAGATGGGGGAGGCTAACTGAGGATCCCACGT
CACTATTGTATACTCTATATTATACTCTATGTTATACTCTGTAATCCTACTCAATAAACGTGTCACGCCT
GTGAAACCGTACTAAGTCTCCCGTGTATTCTTATCACCATCAGGTGACATCCTCGCCCAGGCTGTCAATC
ATGCCGGTATCGATTCCAGTAGCACCGGCCCCACGCTGACAACCCACTCTTGCAGCGTTAGCAGCGCCCC
TCTTAACAAGCCGACCCCCACCAGCGTCGCGGTTACTAACACTCCTCTCCCCGACCTGCAGCCCAGCTGT
GGGAAATCTTTCAACTGCAACTCCAGCCTAATTAAACATTGGAGAGTTCACACTGGAGAAAGACCTTACA
AGTGTAACGAATGTGGGAAATTCTTCAGCCACATTGCCAGCCTCATTCAACATCAGATAGTTCACACTGG
CGAGCGGCCTCACGGGTGTGGTGAGTGTGGGAAAGCCTTCAGCCGAAGCTCTGACCTCATGAAACATCAG
CGAGTTCACACTGGTGAGCGGCCTTATGAATGCAATGAATGTGGGAAGTTATTTAGCCAGAGCTCCAGCC
TCAATAGCCATCGGAGACTTCACACTGGTGAACGGCCTTACCAGTGCAGTGAATGTGGGAAATTCTTTAA
CCAAAGCTCCAGCCTCAATAACCACCGGAGACTTCACACCGGCGAGCGGCCTTATGAGTGCAGCGAATGT
GGGAAAACCTTCAGGCAGAGGTCCAATCTGAGGCAGCACCTGAAAGTTCACAAACCAGACAGGCCTTACG
AATGCAGCGAATGTGGGAAAGCCTTCAACCAAAGGCCTACCCTCATTCGGCATCAGAAGATTCACATCAG
AGAAAGGAGCATGGAGAATGTGCTCCTTCCCTGTTCACAGCACACACCAGAGATAAGCTCTGAGAACAGA
CCTTATCAGGGCGCTGTCAACTACAAGTTGAAACTTGTTCATCCAAGTACCCACCCTGGGGAGGTTCCCG
GGAGCGGAGGAGGTTCCGGTGGAGGTGGTTCTGGAGATTACAAGGATGACGACGATAAGGGCGATTACAA
GGATGACGACGATAAGGGAGATTACAAGGATGACGACGATAAGGTTTCAGGAAGCGGAGCTACTAACTTC
AGCCTGCTGAAGCAGGCTGGAGACGTGGAGGAGAACCCTGGACCTGGATCGTTTCGCATGATTGAACAAG
ATGGATTGCACGCAGGTTCTCCGGCCGCTTGGGTGGAGAGGCTATTCGGCTATGACTGGGCACAACAGAC
AATCGGCTGCTCTGATGCCGCCGTGTTCCGGCTGTCAGCGCAGGGGCGCCCGGTTCTTTTTGTCAAGACC
GACCTGTCCGGTGCCCTGAATGAACTGCAGGACGAGGCAGCGCGGCTATCGTGGCTGGCCACGACGGGCG
TTCCTTGCGCAGCTGTGCTCGACGTTGTCACTGAAGCGGGAAGGGACTGGCTGCTATTGGGCGAAGTGCC
GGGGCAGGATCTCCTGTCATCTCACCTTGCTCCTGCCGAGAAAGTATCCATCATGGCTGATGCAATGCGG
CGGCTGCATACGCTTGATCCGGCTACCTGCCCATTCGACCACCAAGCGAAACATCGCATCGAGCGAGCAC
GTACTCGGATGGAAGCCGGTCTTGTCGATCAGGATGATCTGGACGAAGAGCATCAGGGGCTCGCGCCAGC
CGAACTGTTCGCCAGGCTCAAGGCGCGCATGCCCGACGGCGAGGATCTCGTCGTGACCCATGGCGATGCC
TGCTTGCCGAATATCATGGTGGAAAATGGCCGCTTTTCTGGATTCATCGACTGTGGCCGGCTGGGTGTGG
CCGACCGCTATCAGGACATAGCGTTGGCTACCCGTGATATTGCTGAAGAGCTTGGCGGCGAATGGGCTGA
CCGCTTCCTCGTGCTTTACGGTATCGCCGCTCCCGATTCGCAGCGCATCGCCTTCTATCGCCTTCTTGAC
GAGTTCTTCTGATTCGAACATCAATGCTAGCTGTGTTGGAAGCTTTCTGGAGACAAGTTACATTCTCTTA
CTGTAGAGTTTATCAGCGTTTTTTCACTGCTGGGGTTGTGATAGAAGCCATGTCAGCACCACACACTGCA
GCTCTCCAAAGAGTGTGTCCACCACTCCACTGTGCTCAGGGAAGGCAGACCTCTCCTCTCTCTTTCCAAT
CCCTAAAGGGAATTAGGAGTAGTCTGAAGCCTTGGGAAGATGTCATTCCCGCCCTGTATGGCTGGTTTAG
CCATGGACATGACCAGCTTTTGGCTGTGAAGACCTGAGCAGGGTTTTGCCAACAGCTTGTTCTAGAGAAG
GTTTCCCTTTTTCTGGGACATTGTTGGTCTCATGTTATGCCTGTGAAGGATTTGTCCAGCCTTCATGTTA
CTCTACACAACAACTTATCTCCTGTGTATTGCCCTGGTTCATGTGATGATAATGGCCTTATGATAAAGCC
GCCTTTAGTCTTCCATGTTCTGATCACTGTGTGGGGTGGTTCAAGAGCAGAGTTAAGATCTACCAAACTG
AAGGGGTCTCCAGATTATCTTGGAGGGGACAGGAGGATGGCAGAGAAACAACTGTCAATCCAGATTTGAC
CTCATTTGCATTGCCACCAAGGCCTCCTAGGAAAAATTGTAGGAATTTATGGGTATAATATTGTGGTCTG
AATGGCGTGAATTTTTATCCCGAGGAGGGGCTTGGAAAGTCCTCTCCACTGACTGTAGCCTCCAATTCAC
TGGCCGTCGTTCACTGGCCGTCGTTTTACAACGTCGTGACTGGGAAAACCCTGGCGTTACCCAACTTAAT
CGCCTTGCAGCACATCCCCCTTTCGCCAGCTGGCGTAATAGCGAAGAGGCCCGCACCGATCGCCCTTCCC
AACAGTTGCGCAGCCTGAATGGCGAATGCGATTTATTCAACAAAGCCGCCGTCCCGTCAAGTCAGCGTAA
TGCTCTGCCAGTGTTACAACCAATTAACCAATTCTGATTAGAAAAACTCATCGAGCATCAAATGAAACTG
CAATATATTCATATCAGGATTATCAATACCATATTTTTGAAAAAGCCGTTTCTGTAATGAAGGAGAAAAC
TCACCGAGGCAGTTCCATAGGATGGCAAGATCCTGGTATCGGTCTGCGATTCCGACTCGTCCAACATCAA
TACAACCTATTAATTTCCCCTCGTCAAAAATAAGGTTATCAAGTGAGAAATCACCATGAGTGACGACTGA
ATCCGGTGAGAATGGCAAAAGCTTATGCATTTCTTTCCAGACTTGTTCAACAGGCCAGCCATTACGCTCG
TCATCAAAATCACTCGCATCAACCAAACCGTTATTCATTCGTGATTGCGCCTGAGCGAGACGAAATACGC
GATCGCTGTTAAAAGGACAATTACAAACAGGAATCGAATGCAACCGGCGCAGGAACACTGCCAGCGCATC
AACAATATTTTCACCTGAATCAGGATATTCTTCTAATACCTGGAATGCTGTTTTCCCGGGGATCGCAGTG
GTGAGTAACCATGCATCATCAGGAGTACGGATAAAATGCTTGATGGTCGGAAGAGGCATAAATTCCGTCA
GCCAGTTTAGTCTGACCATCTCATCTGTAACATCATTGGCAACGCTACCTTTGCCATGTTTCAGAAACAA
CTCTGGCGCATCGGGCTTCCCATACAATCGATAGATTGTCGCACCTGATTGCCCGACATTATCGCGAGCC
CATTTATACCCATATAAATCAGCATCCATGTTGGAATTTAATCGCGGCTTCGAGCAAGACGTTTCCCGTT
GAATATGGCTCATAACACCCCTTGTATTACTGTTTATGTAAGCAGACAGTTTTATTGTTCATGATGATAT
ATTTTTATCTTGTGCAATGTAACATCAGAGATTTTGAGACACAACGTGGCTTTGTTGAATAAATCGAACT
TTTGCTGAGTTGAAGGATCAGATCACGCATCTTCCCGACAACGCAGACCGTTCCGTGGCAAAGCAAAAGT
TCAAAATCACCAACTGGTCCACCTACAACAAAGCTCTCATCAACCGTGGCTCCCTCACTTTCTGGCTGGA
TGATGGGGCGATTCAGGCCTGGTATGAGTCAGCAACACCTTCTTCACGAGGCAGACCTCTCGACGGAGTT
CCACTGAGCGTCAGACCCCGTAGAAAAGATCAA
Features (pLannotate 1.2.2; 21 found; start..end, strand, type, name):
     10..598     +  rep_origin     ori: high-copy-number ColE1/pMB1/pBR322/pUC origin of replication
    967..1056    +  CDS            lacI (fragment): lac repressor; lacI; The lac repressor binds to the lac operator to inhibit transcription in E. coli. This inhibition can be relieved by adding lactose or isopropyl-β-D-thiogalactopyranoside (IPTG).
   1069..1090    +  protein_bind   CAP binding site: CAP binding activates transcription in the presence of cAMP. E. coli catabolite activator protein
   1105..1135    +  promoter       lac promoter: promoter for the E. coli lac operon
   1143..1159    +  protein_bind   lac operator: The lac repressor binds to the lac operator to inhibit transcription in E. coli. This inhibition can be relieved by adding lactose or isopropyl-β-D-thiogalactopyranoside (IPTG). lac repressor encoded by lacI
   1196..1251    -  misc_feature   MCS: pUC18/19 multiple cloning site
   1252..1271    -  misc_feature   MCS (fragment): pUC18/19 multiple cloning site
   1277..1359    +  enhancer       CMV enhancer (fragment): human cytomegalovirus immediate early enhancer; contains an 18-bp deletion relative to the standard CMV enhancer
   1431..1448    -  promoter       CMV promoter (fragment): human cytomegalovirus (CMV) immediate early promoter
   1511..1562    +  promoter       CMVd2 promoter: truncated human cytomegalovirus (CMV) immediate early promoter that yields moderately reduced expression relative to the full-length promoter
   1653..1724    -  CDS            UL24_HHV11 (fragment): Experimental evidence at protein level: Swiss-Prot protein existence level 1. May participate in nuclear egress of viral particles. Plays a role in the dispersal of several host nucleolar proteins including NCL/nucleolin and NPM1. Since deletion of host NCL/nucleolin negatively impact on nuclear egress, UL24 supposedly acts on this process through its effect on host nucleoli. From Human herpesvirus 1 (strain 17) (HHV-1) (Human herpes simplex virus 1).
   1794..2789    +  CDS            ΔTK: truncated herpes simplex virus thymidine kinase (Salomon et al., 1995) confers sensitivity to nucleoside analogs such as acyclovir or ganciclovir
   2901..3062    +  CDS            UL122 (fragment): VIE2_HCMVT - Experimental evidence at protein level: Swiss-Prot protein existence level 1. Stimulates viral early and late gene expression and thus play a crucial role in the regulation of productive infection. In addition, activates quiescent cells to reenter the cell cycle and upregulates several E2F-responsive genes, which are responsible for pushing the cell into S phase. In S-phase, inhibits cellular DNA synthesis and blocks further cell cycle progression. From Human cytomegalovirus (strain Towne) (HHV-5) (Human herpesvirus 5).
   3078..3161    +  CDS            ZNF212 (fragment): ZN212_HUMAN - Also known as ZNFC150. Experimental evidence at protein level: Swiss-Prot protein existence level 1. May be involved in transcriptional regulation. From Homo sapiens (Human).
   3636..3761    +  CDS            ZNF792 (fragment): ZN792_HUMAN - Experimental evidence at protein level: Swiss-Prot protein existence level 1. May be involved in transcriptional regulation. From Homo sapiens (Human).
   3813..3866    +  CDS            3xFLAG (fragment): three tandem FLAG® epitope tags
   3870..3894    +  CDS            3xFLAG (fragment): three tandem FLAG® epitope tags
   3978..4769    +  CDS            neo: KKA2_KLEPN - Also known as kan, nptII. Experimental evidence at protein level: Swiss-Prot protein existence level 1. Resistance to kanamycin, neomycin, paromomycin, ribostamycin, butirosin and gentamicin B. From Klebsiella pneumoniae.
   5540..5696    +  CDS            lacZα (fragment): LacZα fragment of β-galactosidase; lacZ fragment
   5778..6593    -  CDS            KanR: aminoglycoside phosphotransferase; aph(3')-Ia; confers resistance to kanamycin in bacteria or G418 (Geneticin®) in eukaryotes
   6778..6918    +  CDS            TRA2_ECOLX (fragment): Protein predicted: Swiss-Prot protein existence level 4. Required for transposition of transposon Tn903. From Escherichia coli.
