[The description below was written by a language model from this plasmid's Addgene catalogue record and pLannotate feature annotations shown in this document.]
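Description:
pFETCh_ZNF792 is a CRISPR homology-directed repair donor plasmid built on the pFETCh_Donor backbone and designed to add a C-terminal (3′) FLAG epitope tag to the endogenous human ZNF792 gene. It is a 6,963 bp high-copy plasmid carrying a ColE1/pUC-type origin and a bacterial kanamycin resistance gene (aph(3′)-Ia). Remnants of a pUC-style cloning region (lac promoter/operator, MCS and lacZα fragments) are also present. The two annotated sequence records, depositor and NGS-verified, have the same length and show the same features with different start coordinates.

The payload consists of ZNF792 homology arms, inserted by Gibson assembly, flanking a 3xFLAG-P2A-NeoR cassette. The feature table detects the end of the ZNF792 coding sequence immediately upstream of the 3xFLAG tag, followed by the neo (nptII) coding sequence. The short ZNF212 and RGM1 matches in that region probably reflect zinc-finger similarity within the 5′ arm rather than separate inserts. No promoter is annotated directly upstream of this cassette. After in-frame integration, the native ZNF792 locus would therefore be expected to express the tagged protein, with the P2A peptide releasing the neomycin resistance protein for G418 selection of edited cells. Outside the arms, the backbone carries a truncated HSV thymidine kinase (ΔTK) downstream of CMV-derived promoter elements. This gene confers ganciclovir sensitivity and could counter-select random plasmid integration, although the record does not state that use.

According to the depositor, the plasmid was co-transfected into HepG2 cells with two PX458-based ZNF792 constructs. Editing was confirmed by PCR, and the resulting line was used for anti-FLAG ChIP-seq and immunoprecipitation–mass spectrometry as part of the CETCh-seq tagging system.
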