Addgene plasmid #86282: pFETCh_ZNF792
Purpose: Donor vector for 3' FLAG tag of human ZNF792
Depositing lab: Eric Mendenhall & Richard M. Myers. Depositing organization: University of Alabama in Huntsville. Publication: CETCh-seq: CRISPR epitope tagging ChIP-seq of DNA-binding proteins. Savic D, Partridge EC, Newberry KM, Smith SB, Meadows SK, Roberts BS, Mackiewicz M, Mendenhall EM, Myers RM. Genome Res. 2015 Sep 9. 10.1101/gr.193540.115 PubMed 26355004.
Backbone
  Vector backbone: pFETCh_Donor
  Vector type: CRISPR
Growth in bacteria
  Bacterial resistance: Kanamycin, 50 μg/mL
  Growth temperature: 37°C
  Growth strain: DH5alpha
  Copy number: High Copy
Gene/Insert
  Gene/Insert name: ZNF792 homology arms
  Species: H. sapiens (human)
  Entrez Gene: ZNF792
  Tag / fusion protein: 3XFLAG-P2A-NeoR (C terminal on insert)
  Cloning method: Gibson Cloning
  Sequencing primers: 5′ acgcctgtgaaaccgtacta; 3′ aactgttgggaagggcgatc
Terms and licenses: Academic/Nonprofit Terms; Industry Terms: Not Available to Industry
Depositor comments: This plasmid was co-transfected along with PX458_ZNF792_1 and PX458_ZNF792_2 into HepG2 cells, and genomic editing was verified by PCR. We performed ChIP-seq on this cell line using anti-FLAG Sigma F1804 and obtained data that passed our quality tests. Immunoprecipitation with anti-FLAG Sigma F1804 followed by mass spectrometry identified ZNF792. All released data, including ChIP-seq files and validation data, are available at the ENCODE web portal: https://www.encodeproject.org/search/?searchTerm=flag&type=Experiment&lab.title=Richard+Myers%2C+HAIB . Note: This plasmid is part of the Mendenhall and Meyers CRISPR-based Tagging system to add a tag (currently using FLAG) to endogenous proteins. Please see https://www.addgene.org/crispr/tagging/ for more details.
How to cite: pFETCh_ZNF792 was a gift from Eric Mendenhall & Richard M. Myers (Addgene plasmid # 86282 ; http://n2t.net/addgene:86282 ; RRID:Addgene_86282)
